Addgene plasmid #164026: pDB.His.MBP.3C CARD8 CARD A452C E485R
Purpose: Bacterial expression vector encoding a HRV 3C-cleavable His-MBP-tagged CARD8 CARD (filment-deficient mutant and A452C mutation for cysteine labelling applications)
Depositing lab: Hao Wu. Depositing organization: Boston Children's Hospital. Publication: Mechanism of filament formation in UPA-promoted CARD8 and NLRP1 inflammasomes. Robert Hollingsworth L, David L, Li Y, Griswold AR, Ruan J, Sharif H, Fontana P, Orth-He EL, Fu TM, Bachovchin DA, Wu H. Nat Commun. 2021 Jan 8;12(1):189. doi: 10.1038/s41467-020-20320-y. PubMed 33420033.
Backbone
  Vector backbone: pDB.His.MBP.3C
  Vector type: Bacterial Expression
Growth in bacteria
  Bacterial resistance: Kanamycin, 50 μg/mL
  Growth temperature: 37°C
  Growth strain: DH5alpha
  Copy number: Low Copy
Gene/Insert
  Gene/Insert name: CARD8
  Species: H. sapiens (human)
  Mutation: A452C, E485R
  Entrez Gene: CARD8 (a.k.a. CARDINAL, DACAR, DAKAR, NDPP, NDPP1, TUCAN)
  Tag / fusion protein: His6-MBP-3C (N terminal on insert)
  Cloning method: Restriction Enzyme; 5′ cloning site Unknown (unknown if destroyed)
Terms and licenses: Academic/Nonprofit Terms; Industry Terms: Not Available to Industry
How to cite: pDB.His.MBP.3C CARD8 CARD A452C E485R was a gift from Hao Wu (Addgene plasmid # 164026 ; http://n2t.net/addgene:164026 ; RRID:Addgene_164026)
