[The description below was written by a language model from this plasmid's Addgene catalogue record and pLannotate feature annotations shown in this document.]
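Description:
pDB.His.MBP.3C CARD8 CARD A452C E485R is a 6.7 kb bacterial expression plasmid for producing the isolated CARD domain of human CARD8 as a cleavable fusion protein in E. coli. The backbone has a pET-like layout. It replicates from a ColE1/pBR322-type origin, and the accompanying rop gene and bom site are consistent with the low copy number listed in the record. It is selected with kanamycin through an aph(3')-Ia gene, and it also carries an f1 origin. Several short annotated hits, including an RSF ori fragment, tetracycline resistance fragments and an AmpR promoter fragment, appear to be backbone remnants rather than functional elements.

Expression is driven by a T7 promoter placed next to a lac operator, with a T7 gene 10 ribosome binding site and a T7 terminator. A plasmid-borne lacI gene supplies the repressor, so transcription requires a host that provides T7 RNA polymerase and is induced with IPTG. The open reading frame starts with a His6 tag (picked up in the annotation as a fragment of a composite tag). This is followed by cytosolic maltose binding protein lacking its signal sequence, an HRV 3C protease site according to the catalogue entry, and then the CARD8 CARD fragment. A histidine-tag fragment is annotated downstream of the insert, but the record does not indicate whether it is translated.

The insert carries two mutations. E485R makes the CARD filament-deficient, and A452C introduces a cysteine for labelling. His and MBP allow affinity purification and aid solubility, and 3C cleavage releases the CARD. The construct suits biochemical studies of CARD8 inflammasome filament assembly that use labelled, monomeric CARD.
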