Features (pLannotate 1.2.2; 22 found; start..end, strand, type, name):
      1..43      +  rep_origin     RSF ori (fragment): Plasmids containing the RSF 1030 origin of replication can be propagated in E. coli cells that contain additional plasmids with compatible origins.
     48..187     -  misc_feature   bom: basis of mobility region from pBR322
    289..480     -  CDS            rop: Rop protein, which maintains plasmids at low copy number; rop
    497..877     +  CDS            YPB1_ECOLX: Protein predicted: Swiss-Prot protein existence level 4. From Escherichia coli.
    949..1240    -  CDS            TcR (fragment): tetracycline efflux protein; tet; confers resistance to tetracycline
   1255..1276    -  protein_bind   CAP binding site: CAP binding activates transcription in the presence of cAMP. E. coli catabolite activator protein
   1289..2371    -  CDS            lacI: lac repressor; lacI; The lac repressor binds to the lac operator to inhibit transcription in E. coli. This inhibition can be relieved by adding lactose or isopropyl-β-D-thiogalactopyranoside (IPTG).
   2372..2449    -  promoter       lacI promoter: lacI
   2457..2736    -  CDS            TcR (fragment): tetracycline efflux protein; tet; confers resistance to tetracycline
   2758..2776    +  promoter       T7 promoter: promoter for bacteriophage T7 RNA polymerase
   2777..2801    +  protein_bind   lac operator: The lac repressor binds to the lac operator to inhibit transcription in E. coli. This inhibition can be relieved by adding lactose or isopropyl-β-D-thiogalactopyranoside (IPTG). lac repressor encoded by lacI
   2816..2838    +  RBS            RBS: efficient ribosome binding site from bacteriophage T7 gene 10 (Olins and Rangwala, 1989)
   2857..2873    +  CDS            capTEV™ (fragment): composite tag for in vivo biotinylation, TEV protease cleavage, and 6xHis tagging
   2881..3978    +  CDS            MBP: maltose binding protein from E. coli; malE (mutated); This version of the gene does not encode a signal sequence, so MBP will remain in the cytosol.
   4036..4317    +  CDS            CARD8 (fragment): CARD8_HUMAN - Also known as DACAR From Homo sapiens (Human).
   4336..4353    +  CDS            9xHis (fragment): 9xHis affinity tag
   4363..4412    +  CDS            SET1 (fragment): solubility-enhancement tag derived from T7 phage gene 10B
   4420..4467    +  terminator     T7 terminator: transcription terminator for bacteriophage T7 RNA polymerase
   4504..4932    +  rep_origin     f1 ori (sequence partly withheld): f1 bacteriophage origin of replication; arrow indicates direction of (+) strand synthesis
   4985..5042    +  promoter       AmpR promoter (fragment): bla
   5051..5866    -  CDS            KanR: aminoglycoside phosphotransferase; aph(3')-Ia; confers resistance to kanamycin in bacteria or G418 (Geneticin®) in eukaryotes
   5988..6576    +  rep_origin     ori: high-copy-number ColE1/pMB1/pBR322/pUC origin of replication
>Addgene plasmid #164026 | pDB.His.MBP.3C CARD8 CARD A452C E485R | addgene full sequence | sequence record 325098 | Addgene NGS Result
CGAACGACCGAGCGCAGCGAGTCAGTGAGCGAGGAAGCGGAAGAGCGCCTGATGCGGTATTTTCTCCTTA
CGCATCTGTGCGGTATTTCACACCGCAATGGTGCACTCTCAGTACAATCTGCTCTGATGCCGCATAGTTA
AGCCAGTATACACTCCGCTATCGCTACGTGACTGGGTCATGGCTGCGCCCCGACACCCGCCAACACCCGC
TGACGCGCCCTGACGGGCTTGTCTGCTCCCGGCATCCGCTTACAGACAAGCTGTGACCGTCTCCGGGAGC
TGCATGTGTCAGAGGTTTTCACCGTCATCACCGAAACGCGCGAGGCAGCTGCGGTAAAGCTCATCAGCGT
GGTCGTGAAGCGATTCACAGATGTCTGCCTGTTCATCCGCGTCCAGCTCGTTGAGTTTCTCCAGAAGCGT
TAATGTCTGGCTTCTGATAAAGCGGGCCATGTTAAGGGCGGTTTTTTCCTGTTTGGTCACTGATGCCTCC
GTGTAAGGGGGATTTCTGTTCATGGGGGTAATGATACCGATGAAACGAGAGAGGATGCTCACGATACGGG
TTACTGATGATGAACATGCCCGGTTACTGGAACGTTGTGAGGGTAAACAACTGGCGGTATGGATGCGGCG
GGACCAGAGAAAAATCACTCAGGGTCAATGCCAGCGCTTCGTTAATACAGATGTAGGTGTTCCACAGGGT
AGCCAGCAGCATCCTGCGATGCAGATCCGGAACATAATGGTGCAGGGCGCTGACTTCCGCGTTTCCAGAC
TTTACGAAACACGGAAACCGAAGACCATTCATGTTGTTGCTCAGGTCGCAGACGTTTTGCAGCAGCAGTC
GCTTCACGTTCGCTCGCGTATCGGTGATTCATTCTGCTAACCAGTAAGGCAACCCCGCCAGCCTAGCCGG
GTCCTCAACGACAGGAGCACGATCATGCGCACCCGTGGGGCCGCCATGCCGGCGATAATGGCCTGCTTCT
CGCCGAAACGTTTGGTGGCGGGACCAGTGACGAAGGCTTGAGCGAGGGCGTGCAAGATTCCGAATACCGC
AAGCGACAGGCCGATCATCGTCGCGCTCCAGCGAAAGCGGTCCTCGCCGAAAATGACCCAGAGCGCTGCC
GGCACCTGTCCTACGAGTTGCATGATAAAGAAGACAGTCATAAGTGCGGCGACGATAGTCATGCCCCGCG
CCCACCGGAAGGAGCTGACTGGGTTGAAGGCTCTCAAGGGCATCGGTCGAGATCCCGGTGCCTAATGAGT
GAGCTAACTTACATTAATTGCGTTGCGCTCACTGCCCGCTTTCCAGTCGGGAAACCTGTCGTGCCAGCTG
CATTAATGAATCGGCCAACGCGCGGGGAGAGGCGGTTTGCGTATTGGGCGCCAGGGTGGTTTTTCTTTTC
ACCAGTGAGACGGGCAACAGCTGATTGCCCTTCACCGCCTGGCCCTGAGAGAGTTGCAGCAAGCGGTCCA
CGCTGGTTTGCCCCAGCAGGCGAAAATCCTGTTTGATGGTGGTTAACGGCGGGATATAACATGAGCTGTC
TTCGGTATCGTCGTATCCCACTACCGAGATATCCGCACCAACGCGCAGCCCGGACTCGGTAATGGCGCGC
ATTGCGCCCAGCGCCATCTGATCGTTGGCAACCAGCATCGCAGTGGGAACGATGCCCTCATTCAGCATTT
GCATGGTTTGTTGAAAACCGGACATGGCACTCCAGTCGCCTTCCCGTTCCGCTATCGGCTGAATTTGATT
GCGAGTGAGATATTTATGCCAGCCAGCCAGACGCAGACGCGCCGAGACAGAACTTAATGGGCCCGCTAAC
AGCGCGATTTGCTGGTGACCCAATGCGACCAGATGCTCCACGCCCAGTCGCGTACCGTCTTCATGGGAGA
AAATAATACTGTTGATGGGTGTCTGGTCAGAGACATCAAGAAATAACGCCGGAACATTAGTGCAGGCAGC
TTCCACAGCAATGGCATCCTGGTCATCCAGCGGATAGTTAATGATCAGCCCACTGACGCGTTGCGCGAGA
AGATTGTGCACCGCCGCTTTACAGGCTTCGACGCCGCTTCGTTCTACCATCGACACCACCACGCTGGCAC
CCAGTTGATCGGCGCGAGATTTAATCGCCGCGACAATTTGCGACGGCGCGTGCAGGGCCAGACTGGAGGT
GGCAACGCCAATCAGCAACGACTGTTTGCCCGCCAGTTGTTGTGCCACGCGGTTGGGAATGTAATTCAGC
TCCGCCATCGCCGCTTCCACTTTTTCCCGCGTTTTCGCAGAAACGTGGCTGGCCTGGTTCACCACGCGGG
AAACGGTCTGATAAGAGACACCGGCATACTCTGCGACATCGTATAACGTTACTGGTTTCACATTCACCAC
CCTGAATTGACTCTCTTCCGGGCGCTATCATGCCATACCGCGAAAGGTTTTGCGCCATTCGATGGTGTCC
GGGATCTCGACGCTCTCCCTTATGCGACTCCTGCATTAGGAAGCAGCCCAGTAGTAGGTTGAGGCCGTTG
AGCACCGCCGCCGCAAGGAATGGTGCATGCAAGGAGATGGCGCCCAACAGTCCCCCGGCCACGGGGCCTG
CCACCATACCCACGCCGAAACAAGCGCTCATGAGCCCGAAGTGGCGAGCCCGATCTTCCCCATCGGTGAT
GTCGGCGATATAGGCGCCAGCAACCGCACCTGTGGCGCCGGTGATGCCGGCCACGATGCGTCCGGCGTAG
AGGATCGAGATCTCGATCCCGCGAAATTAATACGACTCACTATAGGGGAATTGTGAGCGGATAACAATTC
CCCTCTAGAAATAATTTTGTTTAACTTTAAGAAGGAGATATACCATGGGCAGCAGCCATCATCATCATCA
TCACGGTACCAAAACTGAAGAAGGTAAACTGGTAATCTGGATTAACGGCGATAAAGGCTATAACGGTCTC
GCTGAAGTCGGTAAGAAATTCGAGAAAGATACCGGAATTAAAGTCACCGTTGAGCATCCGGATAAACTGG
AAGAGAAATTCCCACAGGTTGCGGCAACTGGCGATGGCCCTGACATTATCTTCTGGGCACACGACCGCTT
TGGTGGCTACGCTCAATCTGGCCTGTTGGCTGAAATCACCCCGGACAAAGCGTTCCAGGACAAGCTGTAT
CCGTTTACCTGGGATGCCGTACGTTACAACGGCAAGCTGATTGCTTACCCGATCGCTGTTGAAGCGTTAT
CGCTGATTTATAACAAAGATCTGCTGCCGAACCCGCCAAAAACCTGGGAAGAGATCCCGGCGCTGGATAA
AGAACTGAAAGCGAAAGGTAAGAGCGCGCTGATGTTCAACCTGCAAGAACCGTACTTCACCTGGCCGCTG
ATTGCTGCTGACGGGGGTTATGCGTTCAAGTATGAAAACGGCAAGTACGACATTAAAGACGTGGGCGTGG
ATAACGCTGGCGCGAAAGCGGGTCTGACCTTCCTGGTTGACCTGATTAAAAACAAACACATGAATGCAGA
CACCGATTACTCCATCGCAGAAGCTGCCTTTAATAAAGGCGAAACAGCGATGACCATCAACGGCCCGTGG
GCATGGTCCAACATCGACACCAGCAAAGTGAATTATGGTGTAACGGTACTGCCGACCTTCAAGGGTCAAC
CATCCAAACCGTTCGTTGGCGTGCTGAGCGCAGGTATTAACGCCGCCAGTCCGAACAAAGAGCTGGCAAA
AGAGTTCCTCGAAAACTATCTGCTGACTGATGAAGGTCTGGAAGCGGTTAATAAAGACAAACCGCTGGGT
GCCGTAGCGCTGAAGTCTTACGAGGAAGAGTTGGCGAAAGATCCACGTATTGCCGCCACCATGGAAAACG
CCCAGAAAGGTGAAATCATGCCGAACATCCCGCAGATGTCCGCTTTCTGGTATGCCGTGCGTACTGCGGT
GATCAACGCCGCCAGCGGTCGTCAGACTGTCGATGAAGCCCTGAAAGACGCGCAGACTGGTACCGATTAC
GATATCCCAACGACCCTGGAAGTGCTGTTCCAGGGTCCGCATATGGCTAGCCCTCCTTTCTCAGGTGCAT
GCTTTGTGAAGGAGAACCACCGGCAACTCCAAGCCAGGATGGGGGACCTGAAAGGGGTGCTCGATGATCT
CCAAGACAATGAGGTTCTTACTGAGAATCGGAAGGAGCTGGTGGAGCAGGAAAAGACACGGCAGAGCAAG
AATGAGGCCTTGCTGAGCATGGTGGAGAAGAAAGGGGACCTGGCCCTGGACGTGCTCTTCAGAAGCATTA
GTGAAAGGGACCCTTACCTCGTGTCCTATCTTAGACAGCAGAATTTGTAGGCGGCCGCACTCGAGCACCA
CCACCACCACCACTGAGATCCGGCTGCTAACAAAGCCCGAAAGGAAGCTGAGTTGGCTGCTGCCACCGCT
GAGCAATAACTAGCATAACCCCTTGGGGCCTCTAAACGGGTCTTGAGGGGTTTTTTGCTGAAAGGAGGAA
CTATATCCGGATTGGCGAATGGG
[124 nt withheld, positions 4504-4627]
C
[91 nt withheld, positions 4629-4719]
A
[49 nt withheld, positions 4721-4769]
CCTTTGACGTTGGAGTCCACGTTCTTT
[37 nt withheld, positions 4797-4833]
ACCCTATCTCGGTCTATTCTTTTGATTTATAAGGGATTTTGCCGATTTCGGCCTATTGGTTAAAAAATGA
GCTGATTTAACAAAAATTTAACGCGAATTTTAACAAAATATTAACGCTTACAATTTAGGTGGCACTTTTC
GGGGAAATGTGCGCGGAACCCCTATTTGTTTATTTTTCTAAATACATTCAAATATGTATCCGCTCATGAA
TTAATTCTTAGAAAAACTCATCGAGCATCAAATGAAACTGCAATTTATTCATATCAGGATTATCAATACC
ATATTTTTGAAAAAGCCGTTTCTGTAATGAAGGAGAAAACTCACCGAGGCAGTTCCATAGGATGGCAAGA
TCCTGGTATCGGTCTGCGATTCCGACTCGTCCAACATCAATACAACCTATTAATTTCCCCTCGTCAAAAA
TAAGGTTATCAAGTGAGAAATCACCATGAGTGACGACTGAATCCGGTGAGAATGGCAAAAGTTTATGCAT
TTCTTTCCAGACTTGTTCAACAGGCCAGCCATTACGCTCGTCATCAAAATCACTCGCATCAACCAAACCG
TTATTCATTCGTGATTGCGCCTGAGCGAGACGAAATACGCGATCGCTGTTAAAAGGACAATTACAAACAG
GAATCGAATGCAACCGGCGCAGGAACACTGCCAGCGCATCAACAATATTTTCACCTGAATCAGGATATTC
TTCTAATACCTGGAATGCTGTTTTCCCGGGGATCGCAGTGGTGAGTAACCATGCATCATCAGGAGTACGG
ATAAAATGCTTGATGGTCGGAAGAGGCATAAATTCCGTCAGCCAGTTTAGTCTGACCATCTCATCTGTAA
CATCATTGGCAACGCTACCTTTGCCATGTTTCAGAAACAACTCTGGCGCATCGGGCTTCCCATACAATCG
ATAGATTGTCGCACCTGATTGCCCGACATTATCGCGAGCCCATTTATACCCATATAAATCAGCATCCATG
TTGGAATTTAATCGCGGCCTAGAGCAAGACGTTTCCCGTTGAATATGGCTCATAACACCCCTTGTATTAC
TGTTTATGTAAGCAGACAGTTTTATTGTTCATGACCAAAATCCCTTAACGTGAGTTTTCGTTCCACTGAG
CGTCAGACCCCGTAGAAAAGATCAAAGGATCTTCTTGAGATCCTTTTTTTCTGCGCGTAATCTGCTGCTT
GCAAACAAAAAAACCACCGCTACCAGCGGTGGTTTGTTTGCCGGATCAAGAGCTACCAACTCTTTTTCCG
AAGGTAACTGGCTTCAGCAGAGCGCAGATACCAAATACTGTCCTTCTAGTGTAGCCGTAGTTAGGCCACC
ACTTCAAGAACTCTGTAGCACCGCCTACATACCTCGCTCTGCTAATCCTGTTACCAGTGGCTGCTGCCAG
TGGCGATAAGTCGTGTCTTACCGGGTTGGACTCAAGACGATAGTTACCGGATAAGGCGCAGCGGTCGGGC
TGAACGGGGGGTTCGTGCACACAGCCCAGCTTGGAGCGAACGACCTACACCGAACTGAGATACCTACAGC
GTGAGCTATGAGAAAGCGCCACGCTTCCCGAAGGGAGAAAGGCGGACAGGTATCCGGTAAGCGGCAGGGT
CGGAACAGGAGAGCGCACGAGGGAGCTTCCAGGGGGAAACGCCTGGTATCTTTATAGTCCTGTCGGGTTT
CGCCACCTCTGACTTGAGCGTCGATTTTTGTGATGCTCGTCAGGGGGGCGGAGCCTATGGAAAAACGCCA
GCAACGCGGCCTTTTTACGGTTCCTGGCCTTTTGCTGGCCTTTTGCTCACATGTTCTTTCCTGCGTTATC
CCCTGATTCTGTGGATAACCGTATTACCGCCTTTGAGTGAGCTGATACCGCTCGCCGCAGC
