>Addgene plasmid #164026 | pDB.His.MBP.3C CARD8 CARD A452C E485R | depositor partial sequence | sequence record 318245 | Insert sequence
ATGCCTTTCTCAGGTGCATGCTTTGTGAAGGAGAACCACCGGCAACTCCAAGCCAGGATGGGGGACCTGA
AAGGGGTGCTCGATGATCTCCAAGACAATGAGGTTCTTACTGAGAATCGGAAGGAGCTGGTGGAGCAGGA
AAAGACACGGCAGAGCAAGAATGAGGCCTTGCTGAGCATGGTGGAGAAGAAAGGGGACCTGGCCCTGGAC
GTGCTCTTCAGAAGCATTAGTGAAAGGGACCCTTACCTCGTGTCCTATCTTAGACAGCAGAATTTGTAG
